>Addgene plasmid #17530 | pPGK-loxP-neoEGFP (plox) | addgene partial sequence | sequence record 23363 | 17530 with EGFP-C
CTCGGCATGGACGAGCTGTACAAGTAAAGCGGCCGCGACTCTAGAGTCGACCCGGGCGGCCGCTTCGAGC
AGACATGATAAGATACATTGATGAGTTTGGACAAACCACAACTAGAATGCAGTGAAAAAAATGCTTTATT
TGTGAAATTTGTGATGCTATTGCTTTATTTGTAACCATTATAAGCTGCAATAAACAAGTTAACAACAACA
ATTGCATTCATTTTATGTTTCAGGTTCAGGGGGAGATGTGGGAGGTTTTTTAAAGCAAGTAAAACCTCTA
CAAATGTGGTAAAATCGATAAGGATCCGGGCTGGCGTAATAGCGAAGAGGCCCGCACCGATCGCCCTTCC
CAACAGTTGCGCAGCCTGAATGGCGAATGG
[124 nt withheld, positions 381-504]
C
[91 nt withheld, positions 506-596]
A
[49 nt withheld, positions 598-646]
CCTTTGACGTTGGAGTCCACGTTCTTTA
