>Addgene plasmid #17530 | pPGK-loxP-neoEGFP (plox) | addgene partial sequence | sequence record 23364 | 17530 with Neo-R
AGACTGCGTGCATCCATCTTGTTCAATGGCCGATCCCATATTGGCTGCAGGAATTATCCCCGGTACCACG
CGTGAATTCTCGAGGCTAGAGCTTGCATGCAACTTCGTATAATGTATGCTATACGAAGTTATCGACACCA
TGGTGGCCTCCAGATCCTTCGAGATCTAGATGGATGCAGGTCGAAAGGCCCGGAGATGAGGAAGAGGAGA
ACAGCGCGGCAGACGTGCGCTTTTGAAGCGTGCAGAATGCCGGGCCTCCGGAGGACCTTCGGGCGCCCGC
CCCGCCCCTGAGCCCGCCCCTGAGCCCGCCCCCGGACCCACCCCTTCCCAGCCTCTGAGCCCAGAAAGCG
AAGGAGCAAAGCTGCTATTGGCCGCTGCCCCAAAGGCCTACCCGCTTCCATTGCTCAGCGGTGCTGTCCA
TCTGCACGAGACTAGTGAGACGTGCTACTTCCATTTGTCACGTCCTGCACGACGCGAGCTGCGGGGCGGG
GGGGAACTTCCTGACTAGGGGAGGAGTAGAAGGTGGCGCGAAGGGGCCACCAAAGAACGGAGCCGGTTGG
CGCCTACCGGTGGATGTGGAATGTGTGCGAGGCCAGAGGCCACTTGTGTAGCGCCAAGTGCCCAGCGGGG
CTGCTAAAGCGCATGCTCCAGACTGCCTTGGGAAAAGCGCCTCCCCTACCCGGTAGAATTTCGAGGTCGA
GATCTGTCGAGCCATGTGAGCAAA
