>Addgene plasmid #17530 | pPGK-loxP-neoEGFP (plox) | addgene partial sequence | sequence record 23365 | 17530 with BGH rev
TGCGTGCATCCTTCTTGTTCATGGGCCGATCCCATATTGGCTGCAGGAATTATCCCCGGTACCACGCGTG
AATTCTCGAGGCTAGAGCTAGCATGCAACTTCGTATAATGTATGCTATACGAAGTTATCGACACCATGGT
GGCCTCCAGATCCTTCGAGATCTAGATGGATGCAGGTCGAAAGGCCCGGAGATGAGGAAGAGGAGAACAG
CGCGGCAGACGTGCGCTTTTGAAGCGTGCAGAATGCCGGGCCTCCGGAGGACCTTCGGGCGCCCGCCCCG
CCCCTGAGCCCGCCCCTGAGCCCGCCCCCGGACCCNCCCCTTCCCNGCCTCTGAGCCCAGAAAGCGAAGG
AGCAAAGCTGCTATTGGCCGCTGCCCCAAAGGCCTACCCGCTTCCATTGCTCAGCGGTGCTGTCCATCTG
CACGAGACTAGTGAGACGTGCTACTTCCATTTGTCACGTCCTGCACGACGCGAGCTGCGGGGCGGGGGGG
AACTTCCTGACTAGGGGAGGAGTAGAAGGTGGCGCCAAGGGGCCACCAAAGAACGGAGCCGGTTGGTGCC
TACCGGTGGATGT
