[The description below was written by a language model from this plasmid's Addgene catalogue record.]
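Description:
pPGK-loxP-neoEGFP, commonly called plox, is an empty mammalian expression backbone that serves as a lox-targeting plasmid. It is maintained in E. coli as a high-copy plasmid under ampicillin selection, and the record lists neomycin (G418) as the selectable marker for mammalian cells. According to the depositor, it was assembled by moving a fragment from a pPGK-loxP-Xist plasmid into a commercial pNeoEGFP vector. As the name indicates, the resulting construct combines a PGK (phosphoglycerate kinase) promoter element and a loxP site with the neo/EGFP-derived sequences. No feature table is provided, so the exact order and orientation of these parts, the origin of replication, and any polyadenylation signals are not stated in the record.

No gene of interest is present. Instead, the EGFP coding sequence carried over from pNeoEGFP acts as a stuffer fragment, flanked by multiple cloning sites on each side (XhoI, EcoRI, MluI and KpnI upstream; NotI, XbaI, SalI and SmaI downstream). A user can excise the stuffer by restriction digestion and replace it with a cDNA of choice. The single loxP site is the substrate for Cre recombinase, so the plasmid and its cargo can be integrated into a matching lox site already placed in a host cell genome. This gives defined, single-site insertion rather than random integration, and G418 resistance is used to recover recombinant clones. The associated publication concerns HoxB4 expression in embryonic stem cell-derived and yolk sac hematopoietic progenitors, which is consistent with plox being used to deliver transgenes into an engineered lox-bearing locus in embryonic stem cells. The record itself does not describe the recipient cell line or how selection is coupled to correct targeting.
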