Addgene plasmid #17530: pPGK-loxP-neoEGFP (plox)
Purpose: (Empty Backbone)
Depositing lab: George Daley. Depositing organization: Boston Children's Hospital. Publication: HoxB4 confers definitive lymphoid-myeloid engraftment potential on embryonic stem cell and yolk sac hematopoietic progenitors. Kyba M, Perlingeiro RC, Daley GQ. Cell. 2002 Apr 5. 109(1):29-37. 10.1016/S0092-8674(02)00680-3 PubMed 11955444.
Backbone
  Vector backbone: pPGK-loxP-neoEGFP
  Vector type: Mammalian Expression
  Selectable markers: Neomycin (select with G418)
Growth in bacteria
  Bacterial resistance: Ampicillin, 100 μg/mL
  Growth temperature: 37°C
  Growth strain: DH5alpha
  Copy number: High Copy
Gene/Insert
  Gene/Insert name: None
  Cloning method: Restriction Enzyme; 5′ cloning site XhoI, EcoRI, MluI, KpnI (not destroyed); 3′ cloning site NotI, XbaI, SalI, SmaI, NotI (not destroyed)
  Sequencing primers: 5′ na
Terms and licenses: Academic/Nonprofit Terms; Industry Terms: Not Available to Industry
Depositor comments: The lox-targeting plasmid, plox, was generated by subcloning the Sal I (blunted)-Hind III fragment of pPGK-loxP-Xist (Wutz et al., 2002) into Bgl II (blunted)-Hind III cut pNeoEGFP (Clontech). plox has a stuffer fragment (the EGFP gene) derived from pNeoEGFP, bounded by multiple cloning sites upstream and downstream.
How to cite: pPGK-loxP-neoEGFP (plox) was a gift from George Daley (Addgene plasmid # 17530)
